>Addgene plasmid #90557 | BUB3 A10.1 gRNA | addgene full sequence | sequence record 182866 | Addgene NGS Result
GCGAGTCAGTGAGCGAGGAAGCGGAAGAGCGCCCAATACGCAAACCGCCTCTCCCCGCGCGTTGGCCGAT
TCATTAATGCAGCTGGCACGACAGGTTTCCCGACTGGAAAGCGGGCAGTGAGCGCAACGCAATTAATGTG
AGTTAGCTCACTCATTAGGCACCCCAGGCTTTACACTTTATGCTTCCGGCTCGTATGTTGTGTGGAATTG
TGAGCGGATAACAATTTCACACAGGAAACAGCTATGACCATGATTACGCCAAGCGCGCAATTAACCCTCA
CTAAAGGGAACAAAAGCTGGAGCTGCAAGCTTAATGTAGTCTTATGCAATACTCTTGTAGTCTTGCAACA
TGGTAACGATGAGTTAGCAACATGCCTTACAAGGAGAGAAAAAGCACCGTGCATGCCGATTGGTGGAAGT
AAGGTGGTACGATCGTGCCTTATTAGGAAGGCAACAGACGGGTCTGACATGGATTGGACGAACCACTGAA
TTGCCGCATTGCAGAGATATTGTATTTAAGTGCCTAGCTCGATACATAAACGGGTCTCTCTGGTTAGACC
AGATCTGAGCCTGGGAGCTCTCTGGCTAACTAGGGAACCCACTGCTTAAGCCTCAATAAAGCTTGCCTTG
AGTGCTTCAAGTAGTGTGTGCCCGTCTGTTGTGTGACTCTGGTAACTAGAGATCCCTCAGACCCTTTTAG
TCAGTGTGGAAAATCTCTAGCAGTGGCGCCCGAACAGGGACTTGAAAGCGAAAGGGAAACCAGAGGAGCT
CTCTCGACGCAGGACTCGGCTTGCTGAAGCGCGCACGGCAAGAGGCGAGGGGCGGCGACTGGTGAGTACG
CCAAAAATTTTGACTAGCGGAGGCTAGAAGGAGAGAGATGGGTGCGAGAGCGTCAGTATTAAGCGGGGGA
GAATTAGATCGCGATGGGAAAAAATTCGGTTAAGGCCAGGGGGAAAGAAAAAATATAAATTAAAACATAT
AGTATGGGCAAGCAGGGAGCTAGAACGATTCGCAGTTAATCCTGGCCTGTTAGAAACATCAGAAGGCTGT
AGACAAATACTGGGACAGCTACAACCATCCCTTCAGACAGGATCAGAAGAACTTAGATCATTATATAATA
CAGTAGCAACCCTCTATTGTGTGCATCAAAGGATAGAGATAAAAGACACCAAGGAAGCTTTAGACAAGAT
AGAGGAAGAGCAAAACAAAAGTAAGACCACCGCACAGCAAGCGGCCGCTGATCTTCAGACCTGGAGGAGG
AGATATGAGGGACAATTGGAGAAGTGAATTATATAAATATAAAGTAGTAAAAATTGAACCATTAGGAGTA
GCACCCACCAAGGCAAAGAGAAGAGTGGTGCAGAGAGAAAAAAGAGCAGTGGGAATAGGAGCTTTGTTCC
TTGGGTTCTTGGGAGCAGCAGGAAGCACTATGGGCGCAGCGTCAATGACGCTGACGGTACAGGCCAGACA
ATTATTGTCTGGTATAGTGCAGCAGCAGAACAATTTGCTGAGGGCTATTGAGGCGCAACAGCATCTGTTG
CAACTCACAGTCTGGGGCATCAAGCAGCTCCAGGCAAGAATCCTGGCTGTGGAAAGATACCTAAAGGATC
AACAGCTCCTGGGGATTTGGGGTTGCTCTGGAAAACTCATTTGCACCACTGCTGTGCCTTGGAATGCTAG
TTGGAGTAATAAATCTCTGGAACAGATTTGGAATCACACGACCTGGATGGAGTGGGACAGAGAAATTAAC
AATTACACAAGCTTAATACACTCCTTAATTGAAGAATCGCAAAACCAGCAAGAAAAGAATGAACAAGAAT
TATTGGAATTAGATAAATGGGCAAGTTTGTGGAATTGGTTTAACATAACAAATTGGCTGTGGTATATAAA
ATTATTCATAATGATAGTAGGAGGCTTGGTAGGTTTAAGAATAGTTTTTGCTGTACTTTCTATAGTGAAT
AGAGTTAGGCAGGGATATTCACCATTATCGTTTCAGACCCACCTCCCAACCCCGAGGGGACCCAGAGAGG
GCCTATTTCCCATGATTCCTTCATATTTGCATATACGATACAAGGCTGTTAGAGAGATAATTAGAATTAA
TTTGACTGTAAACACAAAGATATTAGTACAAAATACGTGACGTAGAAAGTAATAATTTCTTGGGTAGTTT
GCAGTTTTAAAATTATGTTTTAAAATGGACTATCATATGCTTACCGTAACTTGAAAGTATTTCGATTTCT
TGGCTTTATATATCTTGTGGAAAGGACGAAACACCGCGGCACATCGTAGAGACGCAGTTTAAGAGCTATG
CTGGAAACAGCATAGCAAGTTTAAATAAGGCTAGTCCGTTATCAACTTGAAAAAGTGGCACCGAGTCGGT
GCTTTTTTTGAATTCTAGATCTTGAGACAAATGGCAGTATTCATCCACAATTTTAAAAGAAAAGGGGGGA
TTGGGGGGTACAGTGCAGGGGAAAGAATAGTAGACATAATAGCAACAGACATACAAACTAAAGAATTACA
AAAACAAATTACAAAAATTCAAAATTTTCGGGTTTATTACAGGGACAGCAGAGATCCACTTTGGCGCCGG
CTCGAGTGGCTCCGGTGCCCGTCAGTGGGCAGAGCGCACATCGCCCACAGTCCCCGAGAAGTTGGGGGGA
GGGGTCGGCAATTGAACCGGTGCCTAGAGAAGGTGGCGCGGGGTAAACTGGGAAAGTGATGTCGTGTACT
GGCTCCGCCTTTTTCCCGAGGGTGGGGGAGAACCGTATATAAGTGCAGTAGTCGCCGTGAACGTTCTTTT
TCGCAACGGGTTTGCCGCCAGAACACAGGTGTCGTGACGCGGGATCCGCCACCATGACCGAGTACAAGCC
CACGGTGCGCCTCGCCACCCGCGACGACGTCCCCAGGGCCGTACGCACCCTCGCCGCCGCGTTCGCCGAC
TACCCCGCCACGCGCCACACCGTCGATCCGGACCGCCACATCGAGCGGGTCACCGAGCTGCAAGAACTCT
TCCTCACGCGCGTCGGGCTCGACATCGGCAAGGTGTGGGTCGCGGACGACGGCGCCGCGGTGGCGGTCTG
GACCACGCCGGAGAGCGTCGAAGCGGGGGCGGTGTTCGCCGAGATCGGCCCGCGCATGGCCGAGTTGAGC
GGTTCCCGGCTGGCCGCGCAGCAACAGATGGAAGGCCTCCTGGCGCCGCACCGGCCCAAGGAGCCCGCGT
GGTTCCTGGCCACCGTCGGAGTCTCGCCCGACCACCAGGGCAAGGGTCTGGGCAGCGCCGTCGTGCTCCC
CGGAGTGGAGGCGGCCGAGCGCGCCGGGGTGCCCGCCTTCCTGGAGACCTCCGCGCCCCGCAACCTCCCC
TTCTACGAGCGGCTCGGCTTCACCGTCACCGCCGACGTCGAGGTGCCCGAAGGACCGCGCACCTGGTGCA
TGACCCGCAAGCCCGGTGCCTGAACGCGTTAAGTCGACAATCAACCTCTGGATTACAAAATTTGTGAAAG
ATTGACTGGTATTCTTAACTATGTTGCTCCTTTTACGCTATGTGGATACGCTGCTTTAATGCCTTTGTAT
CATGCTATTGCTTCCCGTATGGCTTTCATTTTCTCCTCCTTGTATAAATCCTGGTTGCTGTCTCTTTATG
AGGAGTTGTGGCCCGTTGTCAGGCAACGTGGCGTGGTGTGCACTGTGTTTGCTGACGCAACCCCCACTGG
TTGGGGCATTGCCACCACCTGTCAGCTCCTTTCCGGGACTTTCGCTTTCCCCCTCCCTATTGCCACGGCG
GAACTCATCGCCGCCTGCCTTGCCCGCTGCTGGACAGGGGCTCGGCTGTTGGGCACTGACAATTCCGTGG
TGTTGTCGGGGAAATCATCGTCCTTTCCTTGGCTGCTCGCCTGTGTTGCCACCTGGATTCTGCGCGGGAC
GTCCTTCTGCTACGTCCCTTCGGCCCTCAATCCAGCGGACCTTCCTTCCCGCGGCCTGCTGCCGGCTCTG
CGGCCTCTTCCGCGTCTTCGCCTTCGCCCTCAGACGAGTCGGATCTCCCTTTGGGCCGCCTCCCCGCGTC
GACTTTAAGACCAATGACTTACAAGGCAGCTGTAGATCTTAGCCACTTTTTAAAAGAAAAGGGGGGACTG
GAAGGGCTAATTCACTCCCAACGAAGACAAGATCTGCTTTTTGCTTGTACTGGGTCTCTCTGGTTAGACC
AGATCTGAGCCTGGGAGCTCTCTGGCTAACTAGGGAACCCACTGCTTAAGCCTCAATAAAGCTTGCCTTG
AGTGCTTCAAGTAGTGTGTGCCCGTCTGTTGTGTGACTCTGGTAACTAGAGATCCCTCAGACCCTTTTAG
TCAGTGTGGAAAATCTCTAGCAGTACGTATAGTAGTTCATGTCATCTTATTATTCAGTATTTATAACTTG
CAAAGAAATGAATATCAGAGAGTGAGAGGAACTTGTTTATTGCAGCTTATAATGGTTACAAATAAAGCAA
TAGCATCACAAATTTCACAAATAAAGCATTTTTTTCACTGCATTCTAGTTGTGGTTTGTCCAAACTCATC
AATGTATCTTATCATGTCTGGCTCTAGCTATCCCGCCCCTAACTCCGCCCATCCCGCCCCTAACTCCGCC
CAGTTCCGCCCATTCTCCGCCCCATGGCTGACTAATTTTTTTTATTTATGCAGAGGCCGAGGCCGCCTCG
GCCTCTGAGCTATTCCAGAAGTAGTGAGGAGGCTTTTTTGGAGGCCTAGGGACGTACCCAATTCGCCCTA
TAGTGAGTCGTATTACGCGCGCTCACTGGCCGTCGTTTTACAACGTCGTGACTGGGAAAACCCTGGCGTT
ACCCAACTTAATCGCCTTGCAGCACATCCCCCTTTCGCCAGCTGGCGTAATAGCGAAGAGGCCCGCACCG
ATCGCCCTTCCCAACAGTTGCGCAGCCTGAATGGCGAATGGG
[124 nt withheld, positions 4943-5066]
C
[91 nt withheld, positions 5068-5158]
A
[49 nt withheld, positions 5160-5208]
CCTTTGACGTTGGAGTCCACGTTCTTT
[37 nt withheld, positions 5236-5272]
ACCCTATCTCGGTCTATTCTTTTGATTTATAAGGGATTTTGCCGATTTCGGCCTATTGGTTAAAAAATGA
GCTGATTTAACAAAAATTTAACGCGAATTTTAACAAAATATTAACGCTTACAATTTAGGTGGCACTTTTC
GGGGAAATGTGCGCGGAACCCCTATTTGTTTATTTTTCTAAATACATTCAAATATGTATCCGCTCATGAG
ACAATAACCCTGATAAATGCTTCAATAATATTGAAAAAGGAAGAGTATGAGTATTCAACATTTCCGTGTC
GCCCTTATTCCCTTTTTTGCGGCATTTTGCCTTCCTGTTTTTGCTCACCCAGAAACGCTGGTGAAAGTAA
AAGATGCTGAAGATCAGTTGGGTGCACGAGTGGGTTACATCGAACTGGATCTCAACAGCGGTAAGATCCT
TGAGAGTTTTCGCCCCGAAGAACGTTTTCCAATGATGAGCACTTTTAAAGTTCTGCTATGTGGCGCGGTA
TTATCCCGTATTGACGCCGGGCAAGAGCAACTCGGTCGCCGCATACACTATTCTCAGAATGACTTGGTTG
AGTACTCACCAGTCACAGAAAAGCATCTTACGGATGGCATGACAGTAAGAGAATTATGCAGTGCTGCCAT
AACCATGAGTGATAACACTGCGGCCAACTTACTTCTGACAACGATCGGAGGACCGAAGGAGCTAACCGCT
TTTTTGCACAACATGGGGGATCATGTAACTCGCCTTGATCGTTGGGAACCGGAGCTGAATGAAGCCATAC
CAAACGACGAGCGTGACACCACGATGCCTGTAGCAATGGCAACAACGTTGCGCAAACTATTAACTGGCGA
ACTACTTACTCTAGCTTCCCGGCAACAATTAATAGACTGGATGGAGGCGGATAAAGTTGCAGGACCACTT
CTGCGCTCGGCCCTTCCGGCTGGCTGGTTTATTGCTGATAAATCTGGAGCCGGTGAGCGTGGGTCTCGCG
GTATCATTGCAGCACTGGGGCCAGATGGTAAGCCCTCCCGTATCGTAGTTATCTACACGACGGGGAGTCA
GGCAACTATGGATGAACGAAATAGACAGATCGCTGAGATAGGTGCCTCACTGATTAAGCATTGGTAACTG
TCAGACCAAGTTTACTCATATATACTTTAGATTGATTTAAAACTTCATTTTTAATTTAAAAGGATCTAGG
TGAAGATCCTTTTTGATAATCTCATGACCAAAATCCCTTAACGTGAGTTTTCGTTCCACTGAGCGTCAGA
CCCCGTAGAAAAGATCAAAGGATCTTCTTGAGATCCTTTTTTTCTGCGCGTAATCTGCTGCTTGCAAACA
AAAAAACCACCGCTACCAGCGGTGGTTTGTTTGCCGGATCAAGAGCTACCAACTCTTTTTCCGAAGGTAA
CTGGCTTCAGCAGAGCGCAGATACCAAATACTGTTCTTCTAGTGTAGCCGTAGTTAGGCCACCACTTCAA
GAACTCTGTAGCACCGCCTACATACCTCGCTCTGCTAATCCTGTTACCAGTGGCTGCTGCCAGTGGCGAT
AAGTCGTGTCTTACCGGGTTGGACTCAAGACGATAGTTACCGGATAAGGCGCAGCGGTCGGGCTGAACGG
GGGGTTCGTGCACACAGCCCAGCTTGGAGCGAACGACCTACACCGAACTGAGATACCTACAGCGTGAGCT
ATGAGAAAGCGCCACGCTTCCCGAAGGGAGAAAGGCGGACAGGTATCCGGTAAGCGGCAGGGTCGGAACA
GGAGAGCGCACGAGGGAGCTTCCAGGGGGAAACGCCTGGTATCTTTATAGTCCTGTCGGGTTTCGCCACC
TCTGACTTGAGCGTCGATTTTTGTGATGCTCGTCAGGGGGGCGGAGCCTATGGAAAAACGCCAGCAACGC
GGCCTTTTTACGGTTCCTGGCCTTTTGCTGGCCTTTTGCTCACATGTTCTTTCCTGCGTTATCCCCTGAT
TCTGTGGATAACCGTATTACCGCCTTTGAGTGAGCTGATACCGCTCGCCGCAGCCGAACGACCGAGCGCA
Features (pLannotate 1.2.2; 28 found; start..end, strand, type, name):
      1..27      +  rep_origin     RSF ori (fragment): Plasmids containing the RSF 1030 origin of replication can be propagated in E. coli cells that contain additional plasmids with compatible origins.
     29..121     +  CDS            lacI (fragment): lac repressor; lacI; The lac repressor binds to the lac operator to inhibit transcription in E. coli. This inhibition can be relieved by adding lactose or isopropyl-β-D-thiogalactopyranoside (IPTG).
    134..155     +  protein_bind   CAP binding site: CAP binding activates transcription in the presence of cAMP. E. coli catabolite activator protein
    170..200     +  promoter       lac promoter: promoter for the E. coli lac operon
    208..224     +  protein_bind   lac operator: The lac repressor binds to the lac operator to inhibit transcription in E. coli. This inhibition can be relieved by adding lactose or isopropyl-β-D-thiogalactopyranoside (IPTG). lac repressor encoded by lacI
    269..287     +  promoter       T3 promoter: promoter for bacteriophage T3 RNA polymerase
    315..541     +  promoter       RSV promoter: Rous sarcoma virus enhancer/promoter
    542..722     +  LTR            5' LTR (truncated): truncated 5' long terminal repeat (LTR) from HIV-1
    769..894     +  misc_feature   HIV-1 Ψ: packaging signal of human immunodeficiency virus type 1
    878..1241    +  CDS            HIV-1 gag (fragment): gag protein from human immunodeficiency virus 1; gag
   1387..1620    +  misc_feature   RRE: The Rev response element (RRE) of HIV-1 allows for Rev-dependent mRNA export from the nucleus to the cytoplasm.
   1997..2023    +  CDS            Rev (fragment): human immunodeficiency virus 1 (HIV-1) Rev protein; rev; enhances nuclear export of unspliced and incompletely spliced viral mRNAs
   2027..2267    +  promoter       U6 promoter: RNA polymerase III promoter for human U6 snRNA
   2315..2382    +  misc_RNA       tracrRNA (fragment): trans-activating CRISPR RNA for the Streptococcus pyogenes CRISPR/Cas9 system
   2431..2548    +  misc_feature   cPPT/CTS: central polypurine tract and central termination sequence of HIV-1
   2617..2828    +  promoter       EF-1α core promoter: core promoter for human elongation factor EF-1α
   2854..3453    +  CDS            PuroR (fragment): puromycin N-acetyltransferase; pac from Streptomyces; confers resistance to puromycin
   3469..4057    +  misc_feature   WPRE: woodchuck hepatitis virus posttranscriptional regulatory element
   4108..4127    +  misc_feature   cPPT/CTS (fragment): central polypurine tract and central termination sequence of HIV-1
   4129..4362    +  LTR            3' LTR (ΔU3): self-inactivating 3' long terminal repeat (LTR) from HIV-1
   4440..4561    +  polyA_signal   SV40 poly(A) signal: SV40 polyadenylation signal
   4601..4736    +  rep_origin     SV40 ori: SV40 origin of replication
   4757..4775    -  promoter       T7 promoter: promoter for bacteriophage T7 RNA polymerase
   4783..4938    +  CDS            lacZα (fragment): LacZα fragment of β-galactosidase; lacZ fragment
   4943..5371    +  rep_origin     f1 ori (sequence partly withheld): f1 bacteriophage origin of replication; arrow indicates direction of (+) strand synthesis
   5424..5528    +  promoter       AmpR promoter: bla
   5529..6389    +  CDS            AmpR: β-lactamase; bla; confers resistance to ampicillin, carbenicillin, and related antibiotics
   6560..7148    +  rep_origin     ori: high-copy-number ColE1/pMB1/pBR322/pUC origin of replication
