[The description below was written by a language model from this plasmid's Addgene catalogue record and pLannotate feature annotations shown in this document.]
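Description:
BUB3 A10.1 gRNA is a third-generation lentiviral CRISPR plasmid, built on the pLenti-sgRNA backbone, that expresses a single guide RNA targeting human BUB3. It carries no Cas9 coding sequence in the annotated features, so the nuclease must be supplied separately in the target cells. In E. coli the plasmid is maintained by a high-copy ColE1/pUC-type origin and selected with ampicillin through the AmpR (β-lactamase) cassette. An f1 origin, an SV40 origin and assorted lac, T3 and T7 remnants are ordinary backbone carry-over. The catalogue gives the empty backbone as 9,151 bp, whereas the sequenced record is 7,302 nt. This would fit loss of a stuffer when the guide was inserted at the BsmBI sites, which were destroyed during cloning, although the record does not explain the difference.

The viral portion begins with an RSV promoter driving a truncated HIV-1 5' LTR, which makes genomic RNA production Tat-independent. It is followed by the Ψ packaging signal with a partial gag sequence, the Rev response element for nuclear export, and a cPPT/CTS. Within this frame, the human U6 RNA polymerase III promoter transcribes the BUB3 spacer fused to the S. pyogenes guide scaffold (annotated as a tracrRNA fragment). Downstream, an EF-1α core promoter drives puromycin N-acetyltransferase for selection of transduced mammalian cells. A WPRE boosts transcript expression, and a ΔU3 self-inactivating 3' LTR followed by an SV40 poly(A) signal closes the cassette. The plasmid belongs to a guide series made for a large-scale analysis of Cas9 knockouts of cell-cycle genes in human cell lines, including their p53-dependent responses.
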