Addgene plasmid #90557: BUB3 A10.1 gRNA
Purpose: 3rd generation lentiviral gRNA plasmid targeting human BUB3
Depositing lab: Iain Cheeseman. Depositing organization: Whitehead Institute for Biomedical Research. Publication: Large-Scale Analysis of CRISPR/Cas9 Cell-Cycle Knockouts Reveals the Diversity of p53-Dependent Responses to Cell-Cycle Defects. McKinley KL, Cheeseman IM. Dev Cell. 2017 Feb 27;40(4):405-420.e2. doi: 10.1016/j.devcel.2017.01.012. Epub 2017 Feb 16. PubMed 28216383.
Backbone
  Vector backbone: pLenti-sgRNA
  Backbone manufacturer: Eric Lander & David Sabatini labs (Addgene plasmid #71409)
  Backbone size w/o insert (bp): 9151
  Vector type: Lentiviral, CRISPR
  Selectable markers: Puromycin
Growth in bacteria
  Bacterial resistance: Ampicillin, 100 μg/mL
  Growth temperature: 37°C
  Growth strain: NEB Stable
  Copy number: Unknown
Gene/Insert
  Gene/Insert name: BUB3 (Guide Designation A10.1) (alt name: pKMKO series)
  gRNA/shRNA sequence: CACCgCGGCACATCGTAGAGACGCA
  Species: H. sapiens (human)
  Promoter: U6
  Cloning method: Restriction Enzyme; 5′ cloning site BsmBI (destroyed during cloning); 3′ cloning site BsmBI (destroyed during cloning)
  Sequencing primers: 5′ hU6-F (5'-GAGGGCCTATTTCCCATGATT-3'); 3′ EF1a-R (5'-CACGGCGACTACTGCACTTA-3')
Terms and licenses: Academic/Nonprofit Terms; Industry Terms: Not Available to Industry
Depositor comments: Please note that gRNA target sequence listed is not strictly the 20nt spacer sequence, but also contains the 5' BsmBI overhang. For more information about knockout human cell lines generated using this plasmid, please see http://cellcycleknockouts.wi.mit.edu/ .
How to cite: BUB3 A10.1 gRNA was a gift from Iain Cheeseman (Addgene plasmid # 90557 ; http://n2t.net/addgene:90557 ; RRID:Addgene_90557)
